>Addgene plasmid #239481 | NtDRMcd-dCas9 (M12) | addgene full sequence | sequence record 500133 | Addgene NGS Result
AGCTTGCATGCCTGCAGGTCGACTCTAGACCCGGGGATATATTACTCAACTTTTGATTCGCTATTTGCTG
TGCACCTGTGGCGTTCATCACATCTTTTGTGACACTGTTTGCACTGGTCATTGCTATTACAAAGGACCTT
CCTGATGTTGAAGGAGATCGAAAGTAAGTAACTGCACGCATAACCATTTTCTTTCCGCTCTTTGGCTCAA
TCCATTTGACAGTCAAAGACAATGTTTAACCAGCTCCGTTTGATATATTGTCTTTATGTGTTTGTTCAAG
CATGTTTAGTTAATCATGCCTTTGATTGATCTTGAATAGGTTCCAAATATCAACCCTGGCAACAAAACTT
GGAGTGAGAAACATTGCATTCCTCGGTTCTGGACTTCTGCTAGTAAATTATGTTTCAGCCATATCACTAG
CTTTCTACATGCCTCAGGTGAATTCATCTATTTCCGTCTTAACTATTTCGGTTAATTAAAGCACGAACAC
CATTACTGCATGTAGAAGCTTGATAAACTATCGCCACCAATTTATTTTTGTTGCGATATTGTTACTTTCC
TCAGTATGCAGCTTTGAAAAGACCAACCCTCTTATCCTTTAACAATGAACAGGTTTTTAGAGGTAGCTTG
ATGATTCCTGCACATGTGATCTTGGCTTCAGGCTTAATTTTCCAGGTAAAGCATTATGAGATACTCTTAT
ATCTCTTACATACTTTTGAGATAATGCACAAGAACTTCATAACTATATGCTTTAGTTTCTGCATTTGACA
CTGCCAAATTCATTAATCTCTAATATCTTTGTTGTTGATCTTTGGTAGACATGGGTACTAGAAAAAGCAA
ACTACACCAAGGTAAAATACTTTTGTACAAACATAAACTCGTTATCACGGAACATCAATGGAGTGTATAT
CTAACGGAGTGTAGAAACATTTGATTATTGCAGGAAGCTATCTCAGGATATTATCGGTTTATATGGAATC
TCTTCTACGCAGAGTATCTGTTATTCCCCTTCCTCTAGCTTTCAATTTCATGGTGAGGATATGCAGTTTT
CTTTGTATATCATTCTTCTTCTTCTTTGTAGCTTGGAGTCAAAATCGGTTCCTTCATGTACATACATCAA
GGATATGTCCTTCTGAATTTTTATATCTTGCAATAAAAATGCTTGTACCAATTGAAACACCAGCTTTTTG
AGTTCTATGATCACTGACTTGGTTCTAACCAAAAAAAAAAAAAATGTTTAATTTACATATCTAAAAGTAG
GTTTAGGGAAACCTAAACAGTAAAATATTTGTATATTATTCGAATTTCACTCATCATAAAAACTTAAATT
GCACCATAAAATTTTGTTTTACTATTAATGATGTAATTTGTGTAACTTAAGATAAAAATAATATTCCGTA
AGTTAACCGGCTAAAACCACGTATAAACCAGGGAACCTGTTAAACCGGTTCTTTACTGGATAAAGAAATG
AAAGCCCATGTAGACAGCTCCATTAGAGCCCAAACCCTAAATTTCTCATCTATATAAAAGGAGTGACATT
AGGGTTTTTGTTCGTCCTCTTAAAGCTTCTCGTTTTCTCTGCCGTCTCTCTCATTCGCGCGACGCAAACG
ATCTTCAGGTGATCTTCTTTCTCCAAATCCTCTCTCATAACTCTGATTTCGTACTTGTGTATTTGAGCTC
ACGCTCTGTTTCTCTCACCACAGCCATGGAGACAATTCGTTTGCCCAAACCTATGATTGGGTTTGGGGTT
CCTACCGAACCACTTCCAGCAATGGTTCGAAGAACTCTTCCCGAGCAAGCTGTTGGACCCCCGTTTTTCT
ACTATGAAAATGTGGCTCTAGCTCCAAAGGGTGTGTGGGACACAATTTCTAGATTTTTGTACGATATTGA
GCCAGAGTTTGTCGACTCCAAATATTTTTGTGCTGCTGCAAGAAAAAGGGGTTATATTCATAATCTGCCG
GTTGAAAATAGATTTCCTTTGTTTCCACTTGCCCCACGTACCATTCATGAGGCACTTCCCCTATCGAAGA
AATGGTGGCCATCTTGGGACCCACGGACAAAGTTAAATTGTTTGCAAACAGCCATTGGAAGTGCACAATT
GACGAATAGGATTAGGAAAGCTGTGGAGGACTTTGATGGTGAGCCACCAATGAGAGTTCAGAAGTTTGTT
CTTGATCAATGTCGGAAGTGGAATTTGGTGTGGGTTGGGAGAAACAAAGTTGCTCCTTTGGAGCCTGATG
AAGTTGAAATGCTACTGGGATTTCCAAAGAACCATACTAGGGGAGGTGGTATAAGTAGGACCGATAGATA
CAAGTCGCTTGGTAATTCATTCCAGGTTGACACTGTGGCATACCATTTGTCGGTATTGAAAGACTTGTTT
CCCGGTGGTATCAATGTCTTATCACTCTTCTCTGGAATTGGCGGTGGTGAAGTTGCTCTTTATCGTCTTG
GTATTCCACTAAACACAGTGGTTTCTGTGGAAAAATCTGAAGTCAACAGGGATATTGTGAGAAGCTGGTG
GGAGCAAACTAATCAGAGAGGGAACCTTATACATTTTAACGATGTGCAGCAGCTGAATGGAGACCGCTTG
GAGCAACTGATAGAGTCATTTGGAGGATTTGATTTGGTAATTGGTGGAAGCCCGTGCAATAACCTTGCAG
GCAGTAACAGAGTGAGCAGGGATGGGCTTGAAGGCAAAGAGTCTTCCCTATTTTATGACTATGTTCGGAT
ATTGGACTTGGTCAAGTCCATAATGTCCAGACATAAACATGGAGGGCCGAGCTCTGGCGCACCCCCACCA
AGTGGAGGGTCTCCTGCCGGGTCCCCAACATCTACTGAAGAAGGCACCAGCGAATCCGCAACGCCCGAGT
CAGGCCCTGGTACATCCACAGAACCATCTGAAGGTAGTGCGCCTGGTTCCCCAGCTGGAAGCCCTACTTC
CACCGAAGAAGGCACGTCAACCGAACCAAGTGAAGGATCTGCCCCTGGGACCAGCACTGAACCATCTGAG
CCAAAAAAGAAGAGAAAGGTAATGGACAAGAAGTACAGCATCGGCCTGGCCATCGGCACCAACTCTGTGG
GCTGGGCCGTGATCACCGACGAGTACAAGGTGCCCAGCAAGAAATTCAAGGTGCTGGGCAACACCGACCG
GCACAGCATCAAGAAGAACCTGATCGGCGCCCTGCTGTTCGACAGCGGAGAAACAGCCGAGGCCACCCGG
CTGAAGAGAACCGCCAGAAGAAGATACACCAGACGGAAGAACCGGATCTGCTATCTGCAAGAGATCTTCA
GCAACGAGATGGCCAAGGTGGACGACAGCTTCTTCCACAGACTGGAAGAGTCCTTCCTGGTGGAAGAGGA
TAAGAAGCACGAGCGGCACCCCATCTTCGGCAACATCGTGGACGAGGTGGCCTACCACGAGAAGTACCCC
ACCATCTACCACCTGAGAAAGAAACTGGTGGACAGCACCGACAAGGCCGACCTGCGGCTGATCTATCTGG
CCCTGGCCCACATGATCAAGTTCCGGGGCCACTTCCTGATCGAGGGCGACCTGAACCCCGACAACAGCGA
CGTGGACAAGCTGTTCATCCAGCTGGTGCAGACCTACAACCAGCTGTTCGAGGAAAACCCCATCAACGCC
AGCGGCGTGGACGCCAAGGCCATCCTGTCTGCCAGACTGAGCAAGAGCAGACGGCTGGAAAATCTGATCG
CCCAGCTGCCCGGCGAGAAGAAGAATGGCCTGTTCGGCAACCTGATTGCCCTGAGCCTGGGCCTGACCCC
CAACTTCAAGAGCAACTTCGACCTGGCCGAGGATGCCAAACTGCAGCTGAGCAAGGACACCTACGACGAC
GACCTGGACAACCTGCTGGCCCAGATCGGCGACCAGTACGCCGACCTGTTTCTGGCCGCCAAGAACCTGT
CCGACGCCATCCTGCTGAGCGACATCCTGAGAGTGAACACCGAGATCACCAAGGCCCCCCTGAGCGCCTC
TATGATCAAGAGATACGACGAGCACCACCAGGACCTGACCCTGCTGAAAGCTCTCGTGCGGCAGCAGCTG
CCTGAGAAGTACAAAGAGATTTTCTTCGACCAGAGCAAGAACGGCTACGCCGGCTACATCGATGGCGGAG
CCAGCCAGGAAGAGTTCTACAAGTTCATCAAGCCCATCCTGGAAAAGATGGACGGCACCGAGGAACTGCT
CGTGAAGCTGAACAGAGAGGACCTGCTGCGGAAGCAGCGGACCTTCGACAACGGCAGCATCCCCCACCAG
ATCCACCTGGGAGAGCTGCACGCCATTCTGCGGCGGCAGGAAGATTTTTACCCATTCCTGAAGGACAACC
GGGAAAAGATCGAGAAGATCCTGACCTTCCGCATCCCCTACTACGTGGGCCCTCTGGCCAGGGGAAACAG
CAGATTCGCCTGGATGACCAGAAAGAGCGAGGAAACCATCACCCCCTGGAACTTCGAGGAAGTGGTGGAC
AAGGGCGCCAGCGCCCAGAGCTTCATCGAGCGGATGACCAACTTCGATAAGAACCTGCCCAACGAGAAGG
TGCTGCCCAAGCACAGCCTGCTGTACGAGTACTTCACCGTGTACAACGAGCTGACCAAAGTGAAATACGT
GACCGAGGGAATGAGAAAGCCCGCCTTCCTGAGCGGCGAGCAGAAAAAAGCCATCGTGGACCTGCTGTTC
AAGACCAACCGGAAAGTGACCGTGAAGCAGCTGAAAGAGGACTACTTCAAGAAAATCGAGTGCTTCGACT
CCGTGGAAATCTCCGGCGTGGAAGATCGGTTCAACGCCTCCCTGGGCACATACCACGATCTGCTGAAAAT
TATCAAGGACAAGGACTTCCTGGACAATGAGGAAAACGAGGACATTCTGGAAGATATCGTGCTGACCCTG
ACACTGTTTGAGGACAGAGAGATGATCGAGGAACGGCTGAAAACCTATGCCCACCTGTTCGACGACAAAG
TGATGAAGCAGCTGAAGCGGCGGAGATACACCGGCTGGGGCAGGCTGAGCCGGAAGCTGATCAACGGCAT
CCGGGACAAGCAGTCCGGCAAGACAATCCTGGATTTCCTGAAGTCCGACGGCTTCGCCAACAGAAACTTC
ATGCAGCTGATCCACGACGACAGCCTGACCTTTAAAGAGGACATCCAGAAAGCCCAGGTGTCCGGCCAGG
GCGATAGCCTGCACGAGCACATTGCCAATCTGGCCGGCAGCCCCGCCATTAAGAAGGGCATCCTGCAGAC
AGTGAAGGTGGTGGACGAGCTCGTGAAAGTGATGGGCCGGCACAAGCCCGAGAACATCGTGATCGAAATG
GCCAGAGAGAACCAGACCACCCAGAAGGGACAGAAGAACAGCCGCGAGAGAATGAAGCGGATCGAAGAGG
GCATCAAAGAGCTGGGCAGCCAGATCCTGAAAGAACACCCCGTGGAAAACACCCAGCTGCAGAACGAGAA
GCTGTACCTGTACTACCTGCAGAATGGGCGGGATATGTACGTGGACCAGGAACTGGACATCAACCGGCTG
TCCGACTACGATGTGGACGCTATCGTGCCTCAGAGCTTTCTGAAGGACGACTCCATCGATAACAAAGTGC
TGACTCGGAGCGACAAGAACCGGGGCAAGAGCGACAACGTGCCCTCCGAAGAGGTCGTGAAGAAGATGAA
GAACTACTGGCGCCAGCTGCTGAATGCCAAGCTGATTACCCAGAGGAAGTTCGACAATCTGACCAAGGCC
GAGAGAGGCGGCCTGAGCGAACTGGATAAGGCCGGCTTCATCAAGAGACAGCTGGTGGAAACCCGGCAGA
TCACAAAGCACGTGGCACAGATCCTGGACTCCCGGATGAACACTAAGTACGACGAGAACGACAAACTGAT
CCGGGAAGTGAAAGTGATCACCCTGAAGTCCAAGCTGGTGTCCGATTTCCGGAAGGATTTCCAGTTTTAC
AAAGTGCGCGAGATCAACAACTACCACCACGCCCACGACGCCTACCTGAACGCCGTCGTGGGAACCGCCC
TGATCAAAAAGTACCCTAAGCTGGAAAGCGAGTTCGTGTACGGCGACTACAAGGTGTACGACGTGCGGAA
GATGATCGCCAAGAGCGAGCAGGAAATCGGCAAGGCTACCGCCAAGTACTTCTTCTACAGCAACATCATG
AACTTTTTCAAGACCGAGATTACCCTGGCCAACGGCGAGATCCGGAAGCGGCCTCTGATCGAGACAAACG
GCGAAACAGGCGAGATCGTGTGGGATAAGGGCCGGGACTTTGCCACCGTGCGGAAAGTGCTGTCTATGCC
CCAAGTGAATATCGTGAAAAAGACCGAGGTGCAGACAGGCGGCTTCAGCAAAGAGTCTATCCTGCCCAAG
AGGAACAGCGACAAGCTGATCGCCAGAAAGAAGGACTGGGACCCTAAGAAGTACGGCGGCTTCGACAGCC
CCACCGTGGCCTATTCTGTGCTGGTGGTGGCCAAAGTGGAAAAGGGCAAGTCCAAGAAACTGAAGAGTGT
GAAAGAGCTGCTGGGGATCACCATCATGGAAAGAAGCAGCTTCGAGAAGAATCCCATCGACTTTCTGGAA
GCCAAGGGCTACAAAGAAGTGAAAAAGGACCTGATCATCAAGCTGCCTAAGTACTCCCTGTTCGAGCTGG
AAAACGGCCGGAAGAGAATGCTGGCCTCTGCCGGCGAACTGCAGAAGGGAAACGAACTGGCCCTGCCCTC
CAAATATGTGAACTTCCTGTACCTGGCCAGCCACTATGAGAAGCTGAAGGGCTCCCCCGAGGATAATGAG
CAGAAACAGCTGTTTGTGGAACAGCACAAACACTACCTGGACGAGATCATCGAGCAGATCAGCGAGTTCT
CCAAGAGAGTGATCCTGGCCGACGCTAATCTGGACAAGGTGCTGAGCGCCTACAACAAGCACAGAGACAA
GCCTATCAGAGAGCAGGCCGAGAATATCATCCACCTGTTTACCCTGACCAATCTGGGAGCCCCTGCCGCC
TTCAAGTACTTTGACACCACCATCGACCGGAAGAGGTACACCAGCACCAAAGAGGTGCTGGACGCCACCC
TGATCCACCAGAGCATCACCGGCCTGTACGAGACACGGATCGACCTGTCTCAGCTGGGAGGCGACGGTGG
CGGAGGCTCGCCAAAGAAAAAACGAAAAGTAGATCCGAAAAAGAAGAGGAAGGTGGGAGGTAGTGGGGCT
ACTAACTTCAGCCTGCTGAAGCAGGCTGGAGACGTGGAGGAGAACCCTGGACCTAGCGAGCTGATTAAGG
AGAACATGCACATGAAGCTGTACATGGAGGGCACCGTGGACAACCATCACTTCAAGTGCACATCCGAGGG
CGAAGGCAAGCCCTACGAGGGCACCCAGACCATGAGAATCAAGGTGGTCGAGGGCGGCCCTCTCCCCTTC
GCCTTCGACATCCTGGCTACTAGCTTCCTCTACGGCAGCAAGACCTTCATCAACCACACCCAGGGCATCC
CCGACTTCTTCAAGCAGTCCTTCCCTGAGGGCTTCACATGGGAGAGAGTCACCACATACGAAGACGGGGG
CGTGCTGACCGCTACCCAGGACACCAGCCTCCAGGACGGCTGCCTCATCTACAACGTCAAGATCAGAGGG
GTGAACTTCACATCCAACGGCCCTGTGATGCAGAAGAAAACACTCGGCTGGGAGGCCTTCACCGAGACGC
TGTACCCCGCTGACGGCGGCCTGGAAGGCAGAAACGACATGGCCCTGAAGCTCGTGGGCGGGAGCCATCT
GATCGCAAACATCAAGACCACATATAGATCCAAGAAACCCGCTAAGAACCTCAAGATGCCTGGCGTCTAC
TATGTGGACTACAGACTGGAAAGAATCAAGGAGGCCAACAACGAGACCTACGTCGAGCAGCACGAGGTGG
CAGTGGCCAGATACTGCGACCTCCCTAGCAAACTGGGGCACAAGCTTAATTAAGGATCCTGATTGATCGA
TAGAGCTCGAATTTCCCCGATCGTTCAAACATTTGGCAATAAAGTTTCTTAAGATTGAATCCTGTTGCCG
GTCTTGCGATGATTATCATATAATTTCTGTTGAATTACGTTAAGCATGTAATAATTAACATGTAATGCAT
GACGTTATTTATGAGATGGGTTTTTATGATTAGAGTCCCGCAATTATACATTTAATACGCGATAGAAAAC
AAAATATAGCGCGCAAACTAGGATAAATTATCGCGCGCGGTGTCATCTATGTTACTAGATCGGGGTACCG
AGCTCGAATTCGTAATCATGTCATAGCTGTTTCCTGTGTGAAATTGTTATCCGCTCACAATTCCACACAA
CATACGAGCCGGAAGCATAAAGTGTAAAGCCTGGGGTGCCTAATGAGTGAGCTAACTCACATTAATTGCG
TTGCGCTCACTGCCCGCTTTCCAGTCGGGAAACCTGTCGTGCCAGCTGCATTAATGAATCGGCCAACGCG
CGGGGAGAGGCGGTTTGCGTATTGGCTAGAGCAGCTTGCCAACATGGTGGAGCACGACACTCTCGTCTAC
TCCAAGAATATCAAAGATACAGTCTCAGAAGACCAAAGGGCTATTGAGACTTTTCAACAAAGGGTAATAT
CGGGAAACCTCCTCGGATTCCATTGCCCAGCTATCTGTCACTTCATCAAAAGGACAGTAGAAAAGGAAGG
TGGCACCTACAAATGCCATCATTGCGATAAAGGAAAGGCTATCGTTCAAGATGCCTCTGCCGACAGTGGT
CCCAAAGATGGACCCCCACCCACGAGGAGCATCGTGGAAAAAGAAGACGTTCCAACCACGTCTTCAAAGC
AAGTGGATTGATGTGAACATGGTGGAGCACGACACTCTCGTCTACTCCAAGAATATCAAAGATACAGTCT
CAGAAGACCAAAGGGCTATTGAGACTTTTCAACAAAGGGTAATATCGGGAAACCTCCTCGGATTCCATTG
CCCAGCTATCTGTCACTTCATCAAAAGGACAGTAGAAAAGGAAGGTGGCACCTACAAATGCCATCATTGC
GATAAAGGAAAGGCTATCGTTCAAGATGCCTCTGCCGACAGTGGTCCCAAAGATGGACCCCCACCCACGA
GGAGCATCGTGGAAAAAGAAGACGTTCCAACCACGTCTTCAAAGCAAGTGGATTGATGTGATATCTCCAC
TGACGTAAGGGATGACGCACAATCCCACTATCCTTCGCAAGACCCTTCCTCTATATAAGGAAGTTCATTT
CATTTGGAGAGGACACGCTGAAATCACCAGTCTCTCTCTACAAATCTATCTCTCTCGAGCTTTCGCAGAT
CCGGGGGGCAATGAGATATGAAAAAGCCTGAACTCACCGCGACGTCTGTCGAGAAGTTTCTGATCGAAAA
GTTCGACAGCGTCTCCGACCTGATGCAGCTCTCGGAGGGCGAAGAATCTCGTGCTTTCAGCTTCGATGTA
GGAGGGCGTGGATATGTCCTGCGGGTAAATAGCTGCGCCGATGGTTTCTACAAAGATCGTTATGTTTATC
GGCACTTTGCATCGGCCGCGCTCCCGATTCCGGAAGTGCTTGACATTGGGGAGTTTAGCGAGAGCCTGAC
CTATTGCATCTCCCGCCGTTCACAGGGTGTCACGTTGCAAGACCTGCCTGAAACCGAACTGCCCGCTGTT
CTACAACCGGTCGCGGAGGCTATGGATGCGATCGCTGCGGCCGATCTTAGCCAGACGAGCGGGTTCGGCC
CATTCGGACCGCAAGGAATCGGTCAATACACTACATGGCGTGATTTCATATGCGCGATTGCTGATCCCCA
TGTGTATCACTGGCAAACTGTGATGGACGACACCGTCAGTGCGTCCGTCGCGCAGGCTCTCGATGATCTG
ATGCTTTGGGCCGAGGACTGCCCCGAAGTCCGGCACCTCGTGCACGCGGATTTCGGCTCCAACAATGTCC
TGACGGACAATGGCCGCATAACAGCGGTCATTGACTGGAGCGAGGCGATGTTCGGGGATTCCCAATACGA
GGTCGCCAACATCTTCTTCTGGAGGCCGTGGTTGGCTTGTATGGAGCAGCAGACGCGCTACTTCGAGCGG
AGGCATCCGGAGCTTGCAGGATCGCCACGACTCCGGGCGTATATGCTCCGCATTGGTCTTGACCAACTCT
ATCAGAGCTTGGTTGACGGCAATTTCGATGATGCAGCTTGGGCGCAGGGTCGATGCGACGCAATCGTCCG
ATCCGGAGCCGGGACTGTCGGGCGTACACAAATCGCCCGCAGAAGCGCGGCCGTCTGGACCGATGGCTGT
GTAGAAGTACTCGCCGATAGTGGAAACCGACGCCCCAGCACTCGTCCGAGGGCAAAGAAATAGAGTAGAT
GCCGACCGGGATCTGTCGATCGACAAGCTCGAGTTTCTCCATAATAATGTGTGAGTAGTTCCCAGATAAG
GGAATTAGGGTTCCTATAGGGTTTCGCTCATGTGTTGAGCATATAAGAAACCCTTAGTATGTATTTGTAT
TTGTAAAATACTTCTATCAATAAAATTTCTAATTCCTAAAACCAAAATCCAGTACTAAAATCCAGATCCC
CCGAATTAATTCGGCGTTAATTCAGTACATTAAAAACGTCCGCAATGTGTTATTAAGTTGTCTAAGCGTC
AATTTGTTTACACCACAATATATCCTGCCACCAGCCAGCCAACAGCTCCCCGACCGGCAGCTCGGCACAA
AATCACCACTCGATACAGGCAGCCCATCAGTCCGGGACGGCGTCAGCGGGAGAGCCGTTGTAAGGCGGCA
GACTTTGCTCATGTTACCGATGCTATTCGGAAGAACGGCAACTAAGCTGCCGGGTTTGAAACACGGATGA
TCTCGCGGAGGGTAGCATGTTGATTGTAACGATGACAGAGCGTTGCTGCCTGTGATCACCGCGGTTTCAA
AATCGGCTCCGTCGATACTATGTTATACGCCAACTTTGAAAACAACTTTGAAAAAGCTGTTTTCTGGTAT
TTAAGGTTTTAGAATGCAAGGAACAGTGAATTGGAGTTCGTCTTGTTATAATTAGCTTCTTGGGGTATCT
TTAAATACTGTAGAAAAGAGGAAGGAAATAATAAATGGCTAAAATGAGAATATCACCGGAATTGAAAAAA
CTGATCGAAAAATACCGCTGCGTAAAAGATACGGAAGGAATGTCTCCTGCTAAGGTATATAAGCTGGTGG
GAGAAAATGAAAACCTATATTTAAAAATGACGGACAGCCGGTATAAAGGGACCACCTATGATGTGGAACG
GGAAAAGGACATGATGCTATGGCTGGAAGGAAAGCTGCCTGTTCCAAAGGTCCTGCACTTTGAACGGCAT
GATGGCTGGAGCAATCTGCTCATGAGTGAGGCCGATGGCGTCCTTTGCTCGGAAGAGTATGAAGATGAAC
AAAGCCCTGAAAAGATTATCGAGCTGTATGCGGAGTGCATCAGGCTCTTTCACTCCATCGACATATCGGA
TTGTCCCTATACGAATAGCTTAGACAGCCGCTTAGCCGAATTGGATTACTTACTGAATAACGATCTGGCC
GATGTGGATTGCGAAAACTGGGAAGAAGACACTCCATTTAAAGATCCGCGCGAGCTGTATGATTTTTTAA
AGACGGAAAAGCCCGAAGAGGAACTTGTCTTTTCCCACGGCGACCTGGGAGACAGCAACATCTTTGTGAA
AGATGGCAAAGTAAGTGGCTTTATTGATCTTGGGAGAAGCGGCAGGGCGGACAAGTGGTATGACATTGCC
TTCTGCGTCCGGTCGATCAGGGAGGATATCGGGGAAGAACAGTATGTCGAGCTATTTTTTGACTTACTGG
GGATCAAGCCTGATTGGGAGAAAATAAAATATTATATTTTACTGGATGAATTGTTTTAGTACCTAGAATG
CATGACCAAAATCCCTTAACGTGAGTTTTCGTTCCACTGAGCGTCAGACCCCGTAGAAAAGATCAAAGGA
TCTTCTTGAGATCCTTTTTTTCTGCGCGTAATCTGCTGCTTGCAAACAAAAAAACCACCGCTACCAGCGG
TGGTTTGTTTGCCGGATCAAGAGCTACCAACTCTTTTTCCGAAGGTAACTGGCTTCAGCAGAGCGCAGAT
ACCAAATACTGTCCTTCTAGTGTAGCCGTAGTTAGGCCACCACTTCAAGAACTCTGTAGCACCGCCTACA
TACCTCGCTCTGCTAATCCTGTTACCAGTGGCTGCTGCCAGTGGCGATAAGTCGTGTCTTACCGGGTTGG
ACTCAAGACGATAGTTACCGGATAAGGCGCAGCGGTCGGGCTGAACGGGGGGTTCGTGCACACAGCCCAG
CTTGGAGCGAACGACCTACACCGAACTGAGATACCTACAGCGTGAGCTATGAGAAAGCGCCACGCTTCCC
GAAGGGAGAAAGGCGGACAGGTATCCGGTAAGCGGCAGGGTCGGAACAGGAGAGCGCACGAGGGAGCTTC
CAGGGGGAAACGCCTGGTATCTTTATAGTCCTGTCGGGTTTCGCCACCTCTGACTTGAGCGTCGATTTTT
GTGATGCTCGTCAGGGGGGCGGAGCCTATGGAAAAACGCCAGCAACGCGGCCTTTTTACGGTTCCTGGCC
TTTTGCTGGCCTTTTGCTCACATGTTCTTTCCTGCGTTATCCCCTGATTCTGTGGATAACCGTATTACCG
CCTTTGAGTGAGCTGATACCGCTCGCCGCAGCCGAACGACCGAGCGCAGCGAGTCAGTGAGCGAGGAAGC
GGAAGAGCGCCTGATGCGGTATTTTCTCCTTACGCATCTGTGCGGTATTTCACACCGCATATGGTGCACT
CTCAGTACAATCTGCTCTGATGCCGCATAGTTAAGCCAGTATACACTCCGCTATCGCTACGTGACTGGGT
CATGGCTGCGCCCCGACACCCGCCAACACCCGCTGACGCGCCCTGACGGGCTTGTCTGCTCCCGGCATCC
GCTTACAGACAAGCTGTGACCGTCTCCGGGAGCTGCATGTGTCAGAGGTTTTCACCGTCATCACCGAAAC
GCGCGAGGCAGGGTGCCTTGATGTGGGCGCCGGCGGTCGAGTGGCGACGGCGCGGCTTGTCCGCGCCCTG
GTAGATTGCCTGGCCGTAGGCCAGCCATTTTTGAGCGGCCAGCGGCCGCGATAGGCCGACGCGAAGCGGC
GGGGCGTAGGGAGCGCAGCGACCGAAGGGTAGGCGCTTTTTGCAGCTCTTCGGCTGTGCGCTGGCCAGAC
AGTTATGCACAGGCCAGGCGGGTTTTAAGAGTTTTAATAAGTTTTAAAGAGTTTTAGGCGGAAAAATCGC
CTTTTTTCTCTTTTATATCAGTCACTTACATGTGTGACCGGTTCCCAATGTACGGCTTTGGGTTCCCAAT
GTACGGGTTCCGGTTCCCAATGTACGGCTTTGGGTTCCCAATGTACGTGCTATCCACAGGAAAGAGACCT
TTTCGACCTTTTTCCCCTGCTAGGGCAATTTGCCCTAGCATCTGCTCCGTACATTAGGAACCGGCGGATG
CTTCGCCCTCGATCAGGTTGCGGTAGCGCATGACTAGGATCGGGCCAGCCTGCCCCGCCTCCTCCTTCAA
ATCGTACTCCGGCAGGTCATTTGACCCGATCAGCTTGCGCACGGTGAAACAGAACTTCTTGAACTCTCCG
GCGCTGCCACTGCGTTCGTAGATCGTCTTGAACAACCATCTGGCTTCTGCCTTGCCTGCGGCGCGGCGTG
CCAGGCGGTAGAGAAAACGGCCGATGCCGGGATCGATCAAAAAGTAATCGGGGTGAACCGTCAGCACGTC
CGGGTTCTTGCCTTCTGTGATCTCGCGGTACATCCAATCAGCTAGCTCGATCTCGATGTACTCCGGCCGC
CCGGTTTCGCTCTTTACGATCTTGTAGCGGCTAATCAAGGCTTCACCCTCGGATACCGTCACCAGGCGGC
CGTTCTTGGCCTTCTTCGTACGCTGCATGGCAACGTGCGTGGTGTTTAACCGAATGCAGGTTTCTACCAG
GTCGTCTTTCTGCTTTCCGCCATCGGCTCGCCGGCAGAACTTGAGTACGTCCGCAACGTGTGGACGGAAC
ACGCGGCCGGGCTTGTCTCCCTTCCCTTCCCGGTATCGGTTCATGGATTCGGTTAGATGGGAAACCGCCA
TCAGTACCAGGTCGTAATCCCACACACTGGCCATGCCGGCCGGCCCTGCGGAAACCTCTACGTGCCCGTC
TGGAAGCTCGTAGCGGATCACCTCGCCAGCTCGTCGGTCACGCTTCGACAGACGGAAAACGGCCACGTCC
ATGATGCTGCGACTATCGCGGGTGCCCACGTCATAGAGCATCGGAACGAAAAAATCTGGTTGCTCGTCGC
CCTTGGGCGGCTTCCTAATCGACGGCGCACCGGCTGCCGGCGGTTGCCGGGATTCTTTGCGGATTCGATC
AGCGGCCGCTTGCCACGATTCACCGGGGCGTGCTTCTGCCTCGATGCGTTGCCGCTGGGCGGCCTGCGCG
GCCTTCAACTTCTCCACCAGGTCATCACCCAGCGCCGCGCCGATTTGTACCGGGCCGGATGGTTTGCGAC
CGCTCACGCCGATTCCTCGGGCTTGGGGGTTCCAGTGCCATTGCAGGGCCGGCAGGCAACCCAGCCGCTT
ACGCCTGGCCAACCGCCCGTTCCTCCACACATGGGGCATTCCACGGCGTCGGTGCCTGGTTGTTCTTGAT
TTTCCATGCCGCCTCCTTTAGCCGCTAAAATTCATCTACTCATTTATTCATTTGCTCATTTACTCTGGTA
GCTGCGCGATGTATTCAGATAGCAGCTCGGTAATGGTCTTGCCTTGGCGTACCGCGTACATCTTCAGCTT
GGTGTGATCCTCCGCCGGCAACTGAAAGTTGACCCGCTTCATGGCTGGCGTGTCTGCCAGGCTGGCCAAC
GTTGCAGCCTTGCTGCTGCGTGCGCTCGGACGGCCGGCACTTAGCGTGTTTGTGCTTTTGCTCATTTTCT
CTTTACCTCATTAACTCAAATGAGTTTTGATTTAATTTCAGCGGCCAGCGCCTGGACCTCGCGGGCAGCG
TCGCCCTCGGGTTCTGATTCAAGAACGGTTGTGCCGGCGGCGGCAGTGCCTGGGTAGCTCACGCGCTGCG
TGATACGGGACTCAAGAATGGGCAGCTCGTACCCGGCCAGCGCCTCGGCAACCTCACCGCCGATGCGCGT
GCCTTTGATCGCCCGCGACACGACAAAGGCCGCTTGTAGCCTTCCATCCGTGACCTCAATGCGCTGCTTA
ACCAGCTCCACCAGGTCGGCGGTGGCCCATATGTCGTAAGGGCTTGGCTGCACCGGAATCAGCACGAAGT
CGGCTGCCTTGATCGCGGACACAGCCAAGTCCGCCGCCTGGGGCGCTCCGTCGATCACTACGAAGTCGCG
CCGGCCGATGGCCTTCACGTCGCGGTCAATCGTCGGGCGGTCGATGCCGACAACGGTTAGCGGTTGATCT
TCCCGCACGGCCGCCCAATCGCGGGCACTGCCCTGGGGATCGGAATCGACTAACAGAACATCGGCCCCGG
CGAGTTGCAGGGCGCGGGCTAGATGGGTTGCGATGGTCGTCTTGCCTGACCCGCCTTTCTGGTTAAGTAC
AGCGATAACCTTCATGCGTTCCCCTTGCGTATTTGTTTATTTACTCATCGCATCATATACGCAGCGACCG
CATGACGCAAGCTGTTTTACTCAAATACACATCACCTTTTTAGACGGCGGCGCTCGGTTTCTTCAGCGGC
CAAGCTGGCCGGCCAGGCCGCCAGCTTGGCATCAGACAAACCGGCCAGGATTTCATGCAGCCGCACGGTT
GAGACGTGCGCGGGCGGCTCGAACACGTACCCGGCCGCGATCATCTCCGCCTCGATCTCTTCGGTAATGA
AAAACGGTTCGTCCTGGCCGTCCTGGTGCGGTTTCATGCTTGTTCCTCTTGGCGTTCATTCTCGGCGGCC
GCCAGGGCGTCGGCCTCGGTCAATGCGTCCTCACGGAAGGCACCGCGCCGCCTGGCCTCGGTGGGCGTCA
CTTCCTCGCTGCGCTCAAGTGCGCGGTACAGGGTCGAGCGATGCACGCCAAGCAGTGCAGCCGCCTCTTT
CACGGTGCGGCCTTCCTGGTCGATCAGCTCGCGGGCGTGCGCGATCTGTGCCGGGGTGAGGGTAGGGCGG
GGGCCAAACTTCACGCCTCGGGCCTTGGCGGCCTCGCGCCCGCTCCGGGTGCGGTCGATGATTAGGGAAC
GCTCGAACTCGGCAATGCCGGCGAACACGGTCAACACCATGCGGCCGGCCGGCGTGGTGGTGTCGGCCCA
CGGCTCTGCCAGGCTACGCAGGCCCGCGCCGGCCTCCTGGATGCGCTCGGCAATGTCCAGTAGGTCGCGG
GTGCTGCGGGCCAGGCGGTCTAGCCTGGTCACTGTCACAACGTCGCCAGGGCGTAGGTGGTCAAGCATCC
TGGCCAGCTCCGGGCGGTCGCGCCTGGTGCCGGTGATCTTCTCGGAAAACAGCTTGGTGCAGCCGGCCGC
GTGCAGTTCGGCCCGTTGGTTGGTCAAGTCCTGGTCGTCGGTGCTGACGCGGGCATAGCCCAGCAGGCCA
GCGGCGGCGCTCTTGTTCATGGCGTAATGTCTCCGGTTCTAGTCGCAAGTATTCTACTTTATGCGACTAA
AACACGCGACAAGAAAACGCCAGGAAAAGGGCAGGGCGGCAGCCTGTCGCGTAACTTAGGACTTGTGCGA
CATGTCGTTTTCAGAAGACGGCTGCACTGAACGTCAGAAGCCGACTGCACTATAGCAGCGGAGGGGTTGG
ATCAAAGTACTTTGATCCCGAGGGGAACCCTGTGGTTGGCATGCACATACAAATGGACGAACGGATAAAC
CTTTTCACGCCCTTTTAAATATCCGATTATTCTAATAAACGCTCTTTTCTCTTAGGTTTACCCGCCAATA
TATCCTGTCAAACACTGATAGTTTAAACTGAAGGCGGGAAACGACAATCTGATCCAAGCTCAAGCTGCTC
TAGCATTCGCCATTCAGGCTGCGCAACTGTTGGGAAGGGCGATCGGTGCGGGCCTCTTCGCTATTACGCC
AGCTGGCGAAAGGGGGATGTGCTGCAAGGCGATTAAGTTGGGTAACGCCAGGGTTTTCCCAGTCACGACG
TTGTAAAACGACGGCCAGTGCCA
Features (pLannotate 1.2.2; 28 found; start..end, strand, type, name):
     72..440     +  CDS            HST (fragment): HSTC_ARATH - Also known as HPT2, VTE2-2. Experimental evidence at protein level: Swiss-Prot protein existence level 1. Involved in the synthesis of plastoquinone-9. Can use both homogentisic acid and 2,5-dihydroxyphenylacetic acid gamma-lactone as prenyl acceptors, and solanesyl diphosphate > farnesyl diphosphate > geranylgeranyl diphosphate >> phytyl diphosphate as prenyl donors. Do not catalyze the decardoxylation of homogentisate uncoupled from prenylation. From Arabidopsis thaliana (Mouse-ear cress).
    592..675     +  CDS            HST (fragment): HSTC_ARATH - Also known as HPT2, VTE2-2. Experimental evidence at protein level: Swiss-Prot protein existence level 1. Involved in the synthesis of plastoquinone-9. Can use both homogentisic acid and 2,5-dihydroxyphenylacetic acid gamma-lactone as prenyl acceptors, and solanesyl diphosphate > farnesyl diphosphate > geranylgeranyl diphosphate >> phytyl diphosphate as prenyl donors. Do not catalyze the decardoxylation of homogentisate uncoupled from prenylation. From Arabidopsis thaliana (Mouse-ear cress).
    941..1015    +  CDS            HST (fragment): HSTC_ARATH - Also known as HPT2, VTE2-2. Experimental evidence at protein level: Swiss-Prot protein existence level 1. Involved in the synthesis of plastoquinone-9. Can use both homogentisic acid and 2,5-dihydroxyphenylacetic acid gamma-lactone as prenyl acceptors, and solanesyl diphosphate > farnesyl diphosphate > geranylgeranyl diphosphate >> phytyl diphosphate as prenyl donors. Do not catalyze the decardoxylation of homogentisate uncoupled from prenylation. From Arabidopsis thaliana (Mouse-ear cress).
   1709..2758    +  CDS            DRM2 (fragment): DRM2_ORYSJ - Experimental evidence at protein level: Swiss-Prot protein existence level 1. Involved in de novo DNA methylation. Required for CpG and non-CpG methylation. Required for normal establishment and maintenance of RNA-directed DNA methylation (RdDM) mediated by small interfering RNAs (siRNAs). Regulates proper plant development in both vegetative and reproductive stages through DNA methylation. From Oryza sativa subsp. japonica (Rice).
   3011..3031    +  CDS            SV40 NLS: nuclear localization signal of SV40 (simian virus 40) large T antigen
   3032..7135    +  CDS            Cas9: Cas9 (Csn1) endonuclease from the Streptococcus pyogenes Type II CRISPR/Cas system generates RNA-guided double strand breaks in DNA
   7265..7963    +  CDS            TagBFP: monomeric blue fluorescent protein mammalian codon-optimized
   7999..8251    +  terminator     NOS terminator: nopaline synthase terminator and poly(A) signal
   8253..8271    -  misc_feature   MCS (fragment): pUC18/19 multiple cloning site
   8302..8324    -  protein_bind   lac operator (fragment): The lac repressor binds to the lac operator to inhibit transcription in E. coli. This inhibition can be relieved by adding lactose or isopropyl-β-D-thiogalactopyranoside (IPTG). lac repressor encoded by lacI
   8328..8358    -  promoter       lac promoter: promoter for the E. coli lac operon
   8373..8394    -  protein_bind   CAP binding site: CAP binding activates transcription in the presence of cAMP. E. coli catabolite activator protein
   8407..8495    -  CDS            lacI (fragment): lac repressor; lacI; The lac repressor binds to the lac operator to inhibit transcription in E. coli. This inhibition can be relieved by adding lactose or isopropyl-β-D-thiogalactopyranoside (IPTG).
   8585..9261    +  promoter       CaMV 35S promoter (enhanced): cauliflower mosaic virus 35S promoter with a duplicated enhancer region
   9328..10353   +  CDS            HygR: hygromycin B phosphotransferase confers resistance to hygromycin
  10394..10568   +  polyA_signal   CaMV poly(A) signal: cauliflower mosaic virus polyadenylation signal
  10646..10670   -  misc_feature   LB T-DNA repeat: left border repeat from nopaline C58 T-DNA
  11095..11889   +  CDS            KanR: aminoglycoside phosphotransferase; aphA-3; confers resistance to kanamycin
  11976..12564   +  rep_origin     ori: high-copy-number ColE1/pMB1/pBR322/pUC origin of replication
  12750..12890   -  misc_feature   bom: basis of mobility region from pBR322
  12992..13031   -  CDS            rop (fragment): Rop protein, which maintains plasmids at low copy number; rop
  13234..13428   -  rep_origin     pVS1 oriV: origin of replication for the Pseudomonas plasmid pVS1 (Heeb et al., 2000)
  13494..14567   -  CDS            pVS1 RepA: replication protein from the Pseudomonas plasmid pVS1 (Heeb et al., 2000)
  14996..15625   -  CDS            pVS1 StaA: stability protein from the Pseudomonas plasmid pVS1 (Heeb et al., 2000)
  16185..16586   -  CDS            Y4CG_SINFN (fragment): Protein inferred from homology: Swiss-Prot protein existence level 3. From Sinorhizobium fredii (strain NBRC 101917 / NGR234).
  16926..16950   -  misc_feature   RB T-DNA repeat: right border repeat from nopaline C58 T-DNA
  17016..17170   -  CDS            lacZα (fragment): LacZα fragment of β-galactosidase; lacZ fragment
  17173..29      -  misc_feature   MCS (fragment) (across the origin): pUC18/19 multiple cloning site
