[The description below was written by a language model from this plasmid's Addgene catalogue record and pLannotate feature annotations shown in this document.]
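Description:
NtDRMcd-dCas9 (M12) is a plant binary expression vector of about 17.2 kb built on pCAMBIA1300, intended for Agrobacterium-mediated T-DNA delivery and designed for CRISPR-guided, targeted DNA methylation. The backbone carries a high-copy ColE1/pUC-type origin with the pBR322 bom site for propagation in E. coli. The pVS1 oriV, RepA and StaA functions provide replication and stable maintenance in Agrobacterium. Bacterial selection is by kanamycin (aphA-3 type KanR). Between the nopaline-type right and left T-DNA borders lies a plant selection cassette in which an enhanced CaMV 35S promoter drives hygromycin phosphotransferase, ending in the CaMV poly(A) signal. Remnants of the pUC lacZα/MCS region flank the insertion site.

According to the insert name, the payload is an RPS5A promoter driving NtDRMcd-XTEN80-NLS-dCas9-2xNLS-P2A-BFP, terminated by the NOS terminator. The automated annotation does not label the promoter. Instead it flags fragments matching the Arabidopsis HST gene in the upstream region, which probably reflects genomic sequence included in the promoter fragment. The DRM catalytic domain is annotated by homology to rice DRM2, a de novo methyltransferase of the RNA-directed DNA methylation pathway; "Nt" suggests a tobacco origin, though the record does not say so explicitly. This domain is joined through a long flexible XTEN linker and an SV40 NLS to Streptococcus pyogenes Cas9, which the record describes as the nuclease-dead form. A P2A peptide separates TagBFP from the fusion, so blue fluorescence reports expression without tagging the effector. No guide RNA cassette is annotated, so the record does not show how guides are supplied. The associated work concerns customizable methylation editing in Arabidopsis.
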