Addgene plasmid #239481: NtDRMcd-dCas9 (M12)
Purpose: Encodes a CRISPR/dCas9-based fusion protein designed for targeted DNA methylation.
Depositing lab: Jian-Kang Zhu. Depositing organization: Southern University of Science and Technology. Publication: Versatile molecular tools enabling customizable DNA methylation editing in Arabidopsis. He L, Yao Y, You Y, Wei X, Ma Y, Yuan W, Lang Z, Zhu JK. Nat Commun. 2025 Dec 6. doi: 10.1038/s41467-025-66933-z. PubMed 41353342.
Backbone
  Vector backbone: pCAMBIA1300
  Vector type: Plant Expression, CRISPR
Growth in bacteria
  Bacterial resistance: Kanamycin, 50 μg/mL
  Growth temperature: 37°C
  Growth strain: DH5alpha
  Copy number: High Copy
Gene/Insert
  Gene/Insert name: RPS5A-NtDRMcd-XTEN80-NLS-dCas9-2xNLS-P2A-BFP
  Species: A. thaliana (mustard weed), Synthetic
Terms and licenses: Academic/Nonprofit Terms; Industry Terms: Not Available to Industry
How to cite: NtDRMcd-dCas9 (M12) was a gift from Jian-Kang Zhu (Addgene plasmid # 239481 ; http://n2t.net/addgene:239481 ; RRID:Addgene_239481)
